Addgene plasmid #63190: pAV124
Purpose: (Empty Backbone) pRS424 backbone, contains an RFP flanked by BsaI sites with CAGT & TTTT overhangs for transcription unit (TU) assembly using yGG.
Depositing lab: Jef Boeke. Depositing organization: Johns Hopkins University and School of Medicine. Publication: Yeast Golden Gate (yGG) for the Efficient Assembly of S. cerevisiae Transcription Units. Agmon N, Mitchell LA, Cai Y, Ikushima S, Chuang J, Zheng A, Choi WJ, Martin JA, Caravelli K, Stracquadanio G, Boeke JD. ACS Synth Biol. 2015 Jul 17;4(7):853-9. doi: 10.1021/sb500372z. Epub 2015 Mar 23. PubMed 25756291.
Backbone
  Vector backbone: pRS424
  Backbone size (bp): 5500
  Modifications to backbone: BsaI and BsmBI sites removed from backbone, RFP cloned into the MCS, flanked by BsaI sites for cloning TUs using yGG assmebly
  Vector type: Bacterial Expression, Yeast Expression, Synthetic Biology
  Selectable markers: TRP1
Growth in bacteria
  Bacterial resistance: Ampicillin, 100 μg/mL
  Growth temperature: 37°C
  Growth strain: Top10
  Growth instructions: Grows as red/pink colonies
  Copy number: Low Copy
Gene/Insert
  Cloning method: Restriction Enzyme
  Sequencing primers: 5′ M13F; 3′ M13R
Terms and licenses: Academic/Nonprofit Terms; Industry Terms: Not Available to Industry
How to cite: pAV124 was a gift from Jef Boeke (Addgene plasmid # 63190 ; http://n2t.net/addgene:63190 ; RRID:Addgene_63190)
