[The description below was written by a language model from this plasmid's Addgene catalogue record and pLannotate feature annotations shown in this document.]
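Description:
pAV124 is an empty acceptor vector for yeast Golden Gate (yGG) assembly of Saccharomyces cerevisiae transcription units, built on the pRS424 E. coli–yeast shuttle backbone. In bacteria it replicates from a ColE1/pUC-type origin and is selected with ampicillin through the AmpR (β-lactamase) gene. The catalogue entry lists it as low copy, although the annotated origin is of the high-copy pUC family. In yeast it is maintained episomally by the 2μ origin, and the TRP1 gene under its own promoter provides the auxotrophic marker for tryptophan-deficient strains. An f1 phage origin and the remnants of the pBluescript-derived lacZα/multiple cloning site region, flanked by T7 and T3 promoters, are also present. The sequenced record is 6,524 nt, consistent with the roughly 5.5 kb backbone plus the reporter cassette.

The backbone was cleared of its native BsaI and BsmBI sites so that these type IIS enzymes cut only where intended. An mRFP1 cassette was placed in the multiple cloning site, and in the feature table it sits downstream of a bacterial lac promoter/operator with a CAP binding site. The cassette is flanked by BsaI sites that leave CAGT and TTTT overhangs. In a yGG reaction, BsaI digestion releases the RFP cassette, and parts carrying compatible overhangs are ligated in its place to form a transcription unit. Because the parental plasmid gives red or pink E. coli colonies, loss of colour provides a visual screen for successful assemblies. No yeast promoter, coding sequence or terminator is supplied as payload, since these come from the assembled parts. M13 forward and reverse primer sites flank the cloning region for sequence verification.
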