Features (pLannotate 1.2.2; 23 found; start..end, strand, type, name):
    116..165     +  misc_feature   bom (fragment): basis of mobility region from pBR322
    166..446     +  promoter       TRP1 promoter: S. cerevisiae TRP1
    447..1121    +  CDS            TRP1: phosphoribosylanthranilate isomerase, required for tryptophan biosynthesis; S. cerevisiae TRP1; yeast auxotrophic marker
   1168..1219    +  misc_feature   bom (fragment): basis of mobility region from pBR322
   1220..1675    -  rep_origin     f1 ori (sequence partly withheld): f1 bacteriophage origin of replication; arrow indicates direction of (+) strand synthesis
   1683..1838    -  CDS            lacZα (fragment): LacZα fragment of β-galactosidase; lacZ fragment
   1846..1864    +  promoter       T7 promoter: promoter for bacteriophage T7 RNA polymerase
   1873..1935    -  misc_feature   MCS (fragment): pBluescript multiple cloning site
   1993..2667    -  CDS            mRFP1: mRFP1 is a basic (constitutively fluorescent) red fluorescent protein published in 2002, derived from Discosoma sp.. It is reported to be a somewhat slowly-maturing monomer with low acid sensitivity.
   2703..2719    -  protein_bind   lac operator: The lac repressor binds to the lac operator to inhibit transcription in E. coli. This inhibition can be relieved by adding lactose or isopropyl-β-D-thiogalactopyranoside (IPTG). lac repressor encoded by lacI
   2727..2757    -  promoter       lac promoter: promoter for the E. coli lac operon
   2772..2793    -  protein_bind   CAP binding site: CAP binding activates transcription in the presence of cAMP. E. coli catabolite activator protein
   2806..2895    -  CDS            lacI (fragment): lac repressor; lacI; The lac repressor binds to the lac operator to inhibit transcription in E. coli. This inhibition can be relieved by adding lactose or isopropyl-β-D-thiogalactopyranoside (IPTG).
   2905..2948    -  misc_feature   MCS (fragment): pBluescript multiple cloning site
   2961..2979    -  promoter       T3 promoter: promoter for bacteriophage T3 RNA polymerase
   3024..3040    -  protein_bind   lac operator: The lac repressor binds to the lac operator to inhibit transcription in E. coli. This inhibition can be relieved by adding lactose or isopropyl-β-D-thiogalactopyranoside (IPTG). lac repressor encoded by lacI
   3048..3078    -  promoter       lac promoter: promoter for the E. coli lac operon
   3093..3114    -  protein_bind   CAP binding site: CAP binding activates transcription in the presence of cAMP. E. coli catabolite activator protein
   3127..3219    -  CDS            lacI (fragment): lac repressor; lacI; The lac repressor binds to the lac operator to inhibit transcription in E. coli. This inhibition can be relieved by adding lactose or isopropyl-β-D-thiogalactopyranoside (IPTG).
   3402..3990    -  rep_origin     ori: high-copy-number ColE1/pMB1/pBR322/pUC origin of replication
   4161..5021    -  CDS            AmpR: β-lactamase; bla; confers resistance to ampicillin, carbenicillin, and related antibiotics
   5022..5126    -  promoter       AmpR promoter: bla
   5153..6495    -  rep_origin     2μ ori: yeast 2μ plasmid origin of replication
>Addgene plasmid #63190 | pAV124 | depositor full sequence | sequence record 104887 | pAV124 sequence 6524 bps
TAACCTATAAAAATAGGCGTATCACGAGGCCCTTTGTCACAGCTTGTCTGTAAGCGGATGCCGGGAGCAG
ACAAGCCCGTCAGGGCGCGTCAGCGGGTGTTGGCGGGTGTCGGGGCTGGCTTAACTATGCGGCATCAGAG
CAGATTGTACTGAGAGTGCACCATAAACGACATTACTATATATATAATATAGGAAGCATTTAATAGACAG
CATCGTAATATATGTGTACTTTGCAGTTATGACGCCAGATGGCAGTAGTGGAAGATATTCTTTATTGAAA
AATAGCTTGTCACCTTACGTACAATCTTGATCCGGAGCTTTTCTTTTTTTGCCGATTAAGAATTAATTCG
GTCGAAAAAAGAAAAGGAGAGGGCCAAGAGGGAGGGCATTGGTGACTATTGAGCACGTGAGTATACGTGA
TTAAGCACACAAAGGCAGCTTGGAGTATGTCTGTTATTAATTTCACAGGTAGTTCTGGTCCATTGGTGAA
AGTTTGCGGCTTGCAGAGCACAGAGGCCGCAGAATGTGCTCTAGATTCCGATGCTGACTTGCTGGGTATT
ATATGTGTGCCCAATAGAAAGAGAACAATTGACCCGGTTATTGCAAGGAAAATTTCAAGTCTTGTAAAAG
CATATAAAAATAGTTCAGGCACTCCGAAATACTTGGTTGGCGTGTTTCGTAATCAACCTAAGGAGGATGT
TTTGGCTCTGGTCAATGATTACGGCATTGATATCGTCCAACTGCATGGAGATGAGTCGTGGCAAGAATAC
CAAGAGTTCCTCGGTTTGCCAGTTATTAAAAGACTCGTATTTCCAAAAGACTGCAACATACTACTCAGTG
CAGCTTCACAGAAACCTCATTCGTTTATTCCCTTGTTTGATTCAGAAGCAGGTGGGACAGGTGAACTTTT
GGATTGGAACTCGATTTCTGACTGGGTTGGAAGGCAAGAGAGCCCCGAAAGCTTACATTTTATGTTAGCT
GGTGGACTGACGCCAGAAAATGTTGGTGATGCGCTTAGATTAAATGGCGTTATTGGTGTTGATGTAAGCG
GAGGTGTGGAGACAAATGGTGTAAAAGACTCTAACAAAATAGCAAATTTCGTCAAAAATGCTAAGAAATA
GGTTATTACTGAGTAGTATTTATTTAAGTATTGTTTGTGCACTTGCCTATGCGGTGTGAAATACCGCACA
GATGCGTAAGGAGAAAATACCGCATCAGGAAATTGTAAACGTTAATATTTTGTTAAAATTCGCGTTAAAT
TTTTGTTAAATCAGCTCATTTTTTAACCAATAGGCCGAAATCGGCAAAATCCCTTATAAATCAAAAGAAT
AGACCGAGATAGGGT
[37 nt withheld, positions 1346-1382]
AAAGAACGTGGACTCCAACGTCAAAGG
[49 nt withheld, positions 1410-1458]
T
[91 nt withheld, positions 1460-1550]
G
[124 nt withheld, positions 1552-1675]
CGCGCCATTCGCCATTCAGGCTGCGCAACTGTTGGGAAGGGCGATCGGTGCGGGCCTCTTCGCTATTACG
CCAGCTGGCGAAAGGGGGATGTGCTGCAAGGCGATTAAGTTGGGTAACGCCAGGGTTTTCCCAGTCACGA
CGTTGTAAAACGACGGCCAGTGAGCGCGCGTAATACGACTCACTATAGGGCGAATTGGGTACCGGGCCCC
CCCTCGAGGTCGACGGTATCGATAAGCTTGATATCGAATTCCTGCAGCCCCCAGTAGAGACCGCCTGGCT
CTAGTAGCGATCTACACTAGCACTATCAGCGTTATTAAGCACCGGTGGAGTGACGACCTTCAGCACGTTC
GTACTGTTCAACGATGGTGTAGTCTTCGTTGTGGGAGGTGATGTCCAGTTTGATGTCGGTTTTGTAAGCA
CCCGGCAGCTGAACCGGTTTTTTAGCCATGTAGGTGGTTTTAACTTCAGCGTCGTAGTGACCACCGTCTT
TCAGTTTCAGACGCATTTTGATTTCACCTTTCAGAGCACCGTCTTCCGGGTACATACGTTCGGTGGAAGC
TTCCCAACCCATGGTTTTTTTCTGCATAACCGGACCGTCGGACGGGAAGTTGGTACCACGCAGTTTAACT
TTGTAGATGAACTCACCGTCTTGCAGGGAGGAGTCCTGGGTAACGGTAACAACACCACCGTCTTCGAAGT
TCATAACACGTTCCCATTTGAAACCTTCCGGGAAGGACAGTTTCAGGTAGTCCGGGATGTCAGCCGGGTG
TTTAACGTAAGCTTTGGAACCGTACTGGAACTGCGGGGACAGGATGTCCCAAGCGAACGGCAGCGGACCA
CCTTTGGTAACTTTCAGTTTAGCGGTCTGGGTACCTTCGTACGGACGACCTTCACCTTCACCTTCGATTT
CGAACTCGTGACCGTTAACGGAACCTTCCATACGAACTTTGAAACGCATGAACTCTTTGATAACGTCTTC
GGAGGAAGCCATCTAGTATTTCTCCTCTTTCTCTAGTATGTGTGAAATTGTTATCCGCTCACAATTCCAC
ACAACATACGAGCCGGAAGCATAAAGTGTAAAGCCTGGGGTGCCTAATGAGTGAGCTAACTCACATTAAT
TGCGTTGCGCTCACTGCCCGCTTTCCAGTCGGGAAACCTGTCGTGCCAGCTGCATTAATGAATCGGCCAA
CGCGCGGGGAGAGGCGGTTTGCGTATTGGGTCTCATTTTGGGGATCCACTAGTTCTAGAGCGGCCGCCAC
CGCGGTGGAGCTCCAGCTTTTGTTCCCTTTAGTGAGGGTTAATTGCGCGCTTGGCGTAATCATGGTCATA
GCTGTTTCCTGTGTGAAATTGTTATCCGCTCACAATTCCACACAACATAGGAGCCGGAAGCATAAAGTGT
AAAGCCTGGGGTGCCTAATGAGTGAGGTAACTCACATTAATTGCGTTGCGCTCACTGCCCGCTTTCCAGT
CGGGAAACCTGTCGTGCCAGCTGCATTAATGAATCGGCCAACGCGCGGGGAGAGGCGGTTTGCGTATTGG
GCGCTCTTCCGCTTCCTCGCTCACTGACTCGCTGCGCTCGGTCGTTCGGCTGCGGCGAGCGGTATCAGCT
CACTCAAAGGCGGTAATACGGTTATCCACAGAATCAGGGGATAACGCAGGAAAGAACATGTGAGCAAAAG
GCCAGCAAAAGGCCAGGAACCGTAAAAAGGCCGCGTTGCTGGCGTTTTTCCATAGGCTCCGCCCCCCTGA
CGAGCATCACAAAAATCGACGCTCAAGTCAGAGGTGGCGAAACCCGACAGGACTATAAAGATACCAGGCG
TTTCCCCCTGGAAGCTCCCTCGTGCGCTCTCCTGTTCCGACCCTGCCGCTTACCGGATACCTGTCCGCCT
TTCTCCCTTCGGGAAGCGTGGCGCTTTCTCATAGCTCACGCTGTAGGTATCTCAGTTCGGTGTAGGTCGT
TCGCTCCAAGCTGGGCTGTGTGCACGAACCCCCCGTTCAGCCCGACCGCTGCGCCTTATCCGGTAACTAT
CGTCTTGAGTCCAACCCGGTAAGACACGACTTATCGCCACTGGCAGCAGCCACTGGTAACAGGATTAGCA
GAGCGAGGTATGTAGGCGGTGCTACAGAGTTCTTGAAGTGGTGGCCTAACTACGGCTACACTAGAAGGAC
AGTATTTGGTATCTGCGCTCTGCTGAAGCCAGTTACCTTCGGAAAAAGAGTTGGTAGCTCTTGATCCGGC
AAACAAACCACCGCTGGTAGCGGTGGTTTTTTTGTTTGCAAGCAGCAGATTACGCGCAGAAAAAAAGGAT
CTCAAGAAGATCCTTTGATCTTTTCTACGGGGTCTGACGCTCAGTGGAACGAAAACTCACGTTAAGGGAT
TTTGGTCATGAGATTATCAAAAAGGATCTTCACCTAGATCCTTTTAAATTAAAAATGAAGTTTTAAATCA
ATCTAAAGTATATATGAGTAAACTTGGTCTGACAGTTACCAATGCTTAATCAGTGAGGCACCTATCTCAG
CGATCTGTCTATTTCGTTCATCCATAGTTGCCTGACTCCCCGTCGTGTAGATAACTACGATACGGGAGGG
CTTACCATCTGGCCCCAGTGCTGCAATGATACCGCGAGATCCACGCTCACCGGCTCCAGATTTATCAGCA
ATAAACCAGCCAGCCGGAAGGGCCGAGCGCAGAAGTGGTCCTGCAACTTTATCCGCCTCCATCCAGTCTA
TTAATTGTTGCCGGGAAGCTAGAGTAAGTAGTTCGCCAGTTAATAGTTTGCGCAACGTTGTTGCCATTGC
TACAGGCATCGTGGTGTCACGCTCGTCGTTTGGTATGGCTTCATTCAGCTCCGGTTCCCAACGATCAAGG
CGAGTTACATGATCCCCCATGTTGTGCAAAAAAGCGGTTAGCTCCTTCGGTCCTCCGATCGTTGTCAGAA
GTAAGTTGGCCGCAGTGTTATCACTCATGGTTATGGCAGCACTGCATAATTCTCTTACTGTCATGCCATC
CGTAAGATGCTTTTCTGTGACTGGTGAGTACTCAACCAAGTCATTCTGAGAATAGTGTATGCGGCGACCG
AGTTGCTCTTGCCCGGCGTCAATACGGGATAATACCGCGCCACATAGCAGAACTTTAAAAGTGCTCATCA
TTGGAAAACGTTCTTCGGGGCGAAAACTCTCAAGGATCTTACCGCTGTTGAGATCCAGTTCGATGTAACC
CACTCGTGCACCCAACTGATCTTCAGCATCTTTTACTTTCACCAGCGTTTCTGGGTGAGCAAAAACAGGA
AGGCAAAATGCCGCAAAAAAGGGAATAAGGGCGACACGGAAATGTTGAATACTCATACTCTTCCTTTTTC
AATATTATTGAAGCATTTATCAGGGTTATTGTCTCATGAGCGGATACATATTTGAATGTATTTAGAAAAA
TAAACAAATAGGGGTTCCGCGCACATTTCCCCGAAAAGTGCCACCTGAACGAAGCATCTGTGCTTCATTT
TGTAGAACAAAAATGCAACGCGAGAGCGCTAATTTTTCAAACAAAGAATCTGAGCTGCATTTTTACAGAA
CAGAAATGCAACGCGAAAGCGCTATTTTACCAACGAAGAATCTGTGCTTCATTTTTGTAAAACAAAAATG
CAACGCGAGAGCGCTAATTTTTCAAACAAAGAATCTGAGCTGCATTTTTACAGAACAGAAATGCAACGCG
AGAGCGCTATTTTACCAACAAAGAATCTATACTTCTTTTTTGTTCTACAAAAATGCATCCCGAGAGCGCT
ATTTTTCTAACAAAGCATCTTAGATTACTTTTTTTCTCCTTTGTGCGCTCTATAATGCAGTCTCTTGATA
ACTTTTTGCACTGTAGGTCCGTTAAGGTTAGAAGAAGGCTACTTTGGTGTCTATTTTCTCTTCCATAAAA
AAAGCCTGACTCCACTTCCCGCGTTTACTGATTACTAGCGAAGCTGCGGGTGCATTTTTTCAAGATAAAG
GCATCCCCGATTATATTCTATACCGATGTGGATTGCGCATACTTTGTGAACAGAAAGTGATAGCGTTGAT
GATTCTTCATTGGTCAGAAAATTATGAACGGTTTCTTCTATTTTGTCTCTATATACTACGTATAGGAAAT
GTTTACATTTTCGTATTGTTTTCGATTCACTCTATGAATAGTTCTTACTACAATTTTTTTGTCTAAAGAG
TAATACTAGAGATAAACATAAAAAATGTAGAGGTCGAGTTTAGATGCAAGTTCAAGGAGCGAAAGGTGGA
TGGGTAGGTTATATAGGGATATAGCACAGAGATATATAGCAAAGAGATACTTTTGAGCAATGTTTGTGGA
AGCGGTATTCGCAATATTTTAGTAGCTCGTTACAGTCCGGTGCGTTTTTGGTTTTTTGAAAGTGCGTCTT
CAGAGCGCTTTTGGTTTTCAAAAGCGCTCTGAAGTTCCTATACTTTCTAGAGAATAGGAACTTCGGAATA
GGAACTTCAAAGCGTTTCCGAAAACGAGCGCTTCCGAAAATGCAACGCGAGCTGCGCACATACAGCTCAC
TGTTCACGTCGCACCTATATCTGCGTGTTGCCTGTATATATATATACATGAGAAGAACGGCATAGTGCGT
GTTTATGCTTAAATGCGTACTTATATGCGTCTATTTATGTAGGATGAAAGGTAGTCTAGTACCTCCTGTG
ATATTATCCCATTCCATGCGGGGTATCGTATGCTTCCTTCAGCACTACCCTTTAGCTGTTCTATATGCTG
CCACTCCTCAATTGGATTAGTCTCATCCTTCAATGCTATCATTTCCTTTGATATTGGATCATATTAAGAA
ACCATTATTATCATGACAT
