>Addgene plasmid #63190 | pAV124 | addgene partial sequence | sequence record 107252 | M13-F20 5'-TGTAAAACGACGGCCAGT-3'
CCCCTCGAGGTCGACGGTATCGATAAGCTTGATATCGAATTCCTGCAGCCCCCAGTAGAGACCGCCTGGC
TCTAGTAGCGATCTACACTAGCACTATCAGCGTTATTAAGCACCGGTGGAGTGACGACCTTCAGCACGTT
CGTACTGTTCAACGATGGTGTAGTCTTCGTTGTGGGAGGTGATGTCCAGTTTGATGTCGGTTTTGTAAGC
ACCCGGCAGCTGAACCGGTTTTTTAGCCATGTAGGTGGTTTTAACTTCAGCGTCGTAGTGACCACCGTCT
TTCAGTTTCAGACGCATTTTGATTTCACCTTTCAGAGCACCGTCTTCCGGGTACATACGTTCGGTGGAAG
CTTCCCAACCCATGGTTTTTTTCTGCATAACCGGACCGTCGGACGGGAAGTTGGTACCACGCAGTTTAAC
TTTGTAGATGAACTCACCGTCTTGCAGGGAGGAGTCCTGGGTAACGGTAACAACACCACCGTCTTCGAAG
TTCATAACACGTTCCCATTTGAAACCTTCCGGGAAGGACAGTTTCAGGTAGTCCGGGATGTCAGCCGGGT
GTTTAACGTAAGCTTTGGAACCGTACTGGAACTGCGGGGACAGGATGTCCCAAGCGAACGGCAGCGGACC
ACCTTTGGTAACTTTCAGTTTAGCGGTCTGGGTACCTTCGTACGGACGACCTTCACCTTCACCTTCGATT
TCGAACTCGTGACCGTTAACGGAACCTTCCATACGAACTTTGAAACGCATGAACTCTTTGATAACGTCTT
CGGAGGAAGCCATCTAGTATT
