>Addgene plasmid #63190 | pAV124 | addgene partial sequence | sequence record 107577 | M13pUC-Fwd 5'-CCCAGTCACGACGTTGTAAAACG-3'
CGACTCACTATAGGGCGAATTGGGTACCGGGCCCCCCCTCGAGGTCGACGGTATCGATAAGCTTGATATC
GAATTCCTGCAGCCCCCAGTAGAGACCGCCTGGCTCTAGTAGCGATCTACACTAGCACTATCAGCGTTAT
TAAGCACCGGTGGAGTGACGACCTTCAGCACGTTCGTACTGTTCAACGATGGTGTAGTCTTCGTTGTGGG
AGGTGATGTCCAGTTTGATGTCGGTTTTGTAAGCACCCGGCAGCTGAACCGGTTTTTTAGCCATGTAGGT
GGTTTTAACTTCAGCGTCGTAGTGACCACCGTCTTTCAGTTTCAGACGCATTTTGATTTCACCTTTCAGA
GCACCGTCTTCCGGGTACATACGTTCGGTGGAAGCTTCCCAACCCATGGTTTTTTTCTGCATAACCGGAC
CGTCGGACGGGAAGTTGGTACCACGCAGTTTAACTTTGTAGATGAACTCACCGTCTTGCAGGGAGGAGTC
CTGGGTAACGGTAACAACACCACCGTCTTCGAAGTTCATAACACGTTCCCATTTGAAACCTTCCGGGAAG
GACAGTTTCAGGTAGTCCGGGATGTCAGCCGGGTGTTTAACGTAAGCTTTGGAACCGTACTGGAACTGCG
GGGACAGGATGTCCCAAGCGAACGGCAGCGGACCACCTTTGGTAACTTTCAGTTTAGCGGTCTGGGTACC
TTCGTACGGACGACCTTCACCTTCACCTTCGATTTCGAACTCGTGACCGTTAACGGAACCTTCCATACGA
ACTTTGAAACGCATGAACTCTTTGATAACGTCTTCGGAGGAAGCCATCTAGTATTTCTCCTCTT
